Addgene plasmid #74038: FH95pUP95E17RW (E8)
Purpose: lentiviral expression of Psd95 shRNA and Psd95 E17R (no GFP)
Depositing lab: Robert Malenka & Oliver Schluter & Weifeng Xu. Depositing organization: Stanford University. Publication: Molecular dissociation of the role of PSD-95 in regulating synaptic strength and LTD. Xu W, Schluter OM, Steiner P, Czervionke BL, Sabatini B, Malenka RC. Neuron. 2008 Jan 24;57(2):248-62. doi: 10.1016/j.neuron.2007.11.027. PubMed 18215622.
Backbone
  Vector backbone: FUGW
  Backbone manufacturer: David Baltimore (Addgene plasmid # 14883)
  Backbone size w/o insert (bp): 9941
  Vector type: Mammalian Expression, Lentiviral, RNAi
Growth in bacteria
  Bacterial resistance: Ampicillin, 100 μg/mL
  Growth temperature: 37°C
  Growth strain: NEB Stable
  Copy number: High Copy
Gene/Insert
  Gene/Insert name: Psd95
  gRNA/shRNA sequence: GGA CAT CCA GGC ACA CAA G
  Species: H. sapiens (human)
  Mutation: E17R
  Promoter: H1
  Cloning method: Restriction Enzyme; 5′ cloning site EcoRI (not destroyed); 3′ cloning site BstBI (destroyed during cloning)
  Sequencing primers: 5′ H1 tcgctatgtgttctgggaaa
Terms and licenses: Academic/Nonprofit Terms; Industry Terms: Not Available to Industry
Depositor comments: Map: FHUGW-(pUb)-HinDIII-SalI-XbaI-(p95E17R)-noGFP
How to cite: FH95pUP95E17RW (E8) was a gift from Robert Malenka & Oliver Schluter & Weifeng Xu (Addgene plasmid # 74038 ; http://n2t.net/addgene:74038 ; RRID:Addgene_74038)
