[The description below was written by a language model from this plasmid's Addgene catalogue record.]
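Description:
FH95pUP95E17RW (E8) is a lentiviral transfer plasmid built on the FUGW backbone and classed as a mammalian expression, lentiviral and RNAi vector. It is propagated in bacteria as a high-copy plasmid under ampicillin selection. No feature table accompanies the record, so the individual lentiviral elements (LTRs, packaging signal and so on) are not itemised, although the FUGW parent is a standard self-inactivating lentiviral vector in which a ubiquitin promoter normally drives GFP, followed by a WPRE.

The construct follows a "molecular replacement" design that combines knockdown and re-expression in a single virus. An H1 promoter, a compact RNA polymerase III promoter commonly used for small hairpin RNAs, drives an shRNA directed against Psd95 to deplete the endogenous protein. According to the depositor's map note, a separate ubiquitin promoter (pUb) drives a Psd95 coding sequence carrying the E17R point mutation, and the GFP found in the parental vector is absent, so the mutant protein is expressed untagged and without a fluorescent reporter. The record lists the insert species as human. It does not state whether or how the replacement cDNA is made resistant to the shRNA. The insert was introduced by restriction cloning, with the EcoRI site retained and the BstBI site destroyed.

The stated purpose is lentiviral co-expression of the Psd95 shRNA and Psd95 E17R. The associated publication concerns the roles of PSD-95 in regulating synaptic strength and long-term depression, consistent with using the virus to replace endogenous PSD-95 with a defined mutant in transduced cells and test the functional consequence of the substitution.
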