>Addgene plasmid #74038 | FH95pUP95E17RW (E8) | addgene partial sequence | sequence record 140897 | FUGW-Fwd 5'-ATTACAGGGACAGCAGAGATCC-3'
TCATCAACCCGCTCCAAGGAATCGCGGGCCCAGTGTCACTAGGCGGGAACACCCAGCGCGCGTGCGCCCT
GGCAGGAAGATGGCTGTGAGGGACAGGGGAGTGGCGCCCTGCAATATTTGCATGTCGCTATGTGTTCTGG
GAAATCACCATAAACGTGAAATGTCTTTGGATTTGGGAATCTTATAAGTTCTGTATGAGACCACAGATCC
CCGGACATCCAGGCACACAAGTTCAAGAGACTTGTGTGCCTGGATGTCCTTTTTGGAAAGCTTATCGAAT
TAATTAACCCGTGTCGGCTCCAGATCTGGCCTCCGCGCCGGGTTTTGGCGCCTCCCGCGGGCGCCCCCCT
CCTCACGGCGAGCGCTGCCACGTCAGACGAAGGGCGCAGCGAGCGTCCTGATCCTTCCGCCCGGACGCTC
AGGACAGCGGCCCGCTGCTCATAAGACTCGGCCTTAGAACCCCAGTATCAGCAGAAGGACATTTTAGGAC
GGGACTTGGGTGACTCTAGGGCACTGGTTTTCTTTCCAGAGAGCGGAACAGGCGAGGAAAAGTAGTCCCT
TCTCGGCGATTCTGCGGAGGGATCTCCGTGGGGCGGTGAACGCCGATGATTATATAAGGACGCGCCGGGT
GTGGCACAGCTAGTTCCGTCGCAGCCGGGATTTGGGTCGCGGTTCTTGTTTGTGGATCGCTGTGATCGTC
ACTTGGTGAGTAGCGGGCTGCTGGGCTGGCCGG
