>Addgene plasmid #74038 | FH95pUP95E17RW (E8) | addgene partial sequence | sequence record 141008 | WPRE-R 5'-CATAGCGTAAAAGGAGCAACA-3'
TTTTGTAATCCAGAGGTTGATTATCGATAAGCTTGATATCGAATTAATTCTAGCTCGAGCTAGCTTACTT
GTACACTCGAGTCAGAGTCTCTCTCGGGCTGGGACCCAGATGTAGGGGCCTGAGAGGTCTTCAATGACAC
GTTTCACTTTGTGATAGATCTCTTCAAAGCTGTCGCCCTCTACGATGGCTGAGAAGCACTCTGTGAACTC
CTGCTCCAGCTTCGTGGCTCTGTCGAAGGCTTTCCGGGCTTGCTCCTCTGTGATCCGCTTATTGATCTCT
AGCACATTCTCCAGGGAGCGGGGACGGATGAAGATGGCGATGGGGTGCAGGTGGGCCGCCTGCAGCCGCC
GCACGGCATTGGCCGAGACATCGAGGATGCAGTGCTTCCCCTGCTCTGCTACCTCTCGCACAGACTGGAC
GCTGGTCCCATAGAGGTGGCTGTTGTACTGGCCAGCCTCAATGAACTTATGCGCTTGAATATCCTTCTCC
ATTTTCTCCCGGGAGGAGACAAAGTGGTAATCCCGGCCGTCTATCTCATATTCCCGCTTAGGACGTGTCG
TATGAGGGACACAGGATCCAAACTTGTCGGGGAACTCGGAGAGAAGATCATCGTTGGCACGGTCTTTGGT
GGGTCCAAGGATGATGATGGGACGAGCATAGTGCACTTCCATCTGGGTCACCGTCTCATAGCTCAGAACC
GAGTCTTCTCGACCCTGTGATCCAGAGCTGGAGCCCCAGTCCTTGGCCTTTAACCTTGACCACTCTCGTC
GCTCGACCCGCCGTTTGCTGGGAATGAAGCCAATGTCGTCGGTCTCACTGTCG
