>Addgene plasmid #74038 | FH95pUP95E17RW (E8) | addgene partial sequence | sequence record 141091 | hUBCpro-F 5'-TGAAGCTCCGGTTTTGAACT-3'
ATGTAATCATTTGGGTCAATATGTAATTTTCAGTGTTAGACTAGTAAATTGTCCGCTAAATTCTGGCCGT
TTTTGGCTTTTTTGTTAGACGAAGCTTGGGCTGCAGGTCGACTCTAGACCACCATGGACTGTCTCTGTAT
AGTGACAACCAAGAAATACCGCTACCAAGATAGAGACACGCCACCTCTGGAACACAGCCCGGCCCACCTC
CCCAACCAGGCCAATTCTCCCCCTGTGATTGTCAACACGGACACCCTAGAAGCCCCAGGATATGAGTTGC
AGGTGAATGGAACAGAGGGGGAGATGGAGTATGAGGAGATCACATTGGAAAGGGGTAACTCAGGTCTGGG
CTTCAGCATCGCAGGTGGCACTGACAACCCGCACATCGGTGACGACCCGTCCATTTTTATCACCAAGATC
ATTCCTGGTGGGGCTGCAGCCCAGGATGGCCGCCTCAGGGTCAATGACAGCATCCTGTTTGTAAATGAAG
TGGATGTTCGGGAGGTGACCCATTCAGCTGCGGTGGAGGCCCTCAAAGAGGCAGGTTCCATCGTTCGCCT
CTATGTCATGCGCCGGAAACCCCCAGCCGAAAAGGTCATGGAGATCAAACTCATCAAAGGGCCTAAAGGA
CTTGGCTTCAGCATTGCGGGGGGCGTTGGGAACCAGCACATCCCTGGAGATAACAGCATCTATGTAACGA
AGATCATCGAAGGAGGTGCTGCCCACAAGGATGGCAGGTTGCAGATTGGAGACAAGATCCTGGCGGTCAA
CAGTGTGGG
